>Addgene plasmid #20355 | pCDNA3 Flag p38 beta2 | addgene full sequence | sequence record 341893 | Addgene NGS Result
GACATTGATTATTGACTAGTTATTAATAGTAATCAATTACGGGGTCATTAGTTCATAGCCCATATATGGA
GTTCCGCGTTACATAACTTACGGTAAATGGCCCGCCTGGCTGACCGCCCAACGACCCCCGCCCATTGACG
TCAATAATGACGTATGTTCCCATAGTAACGCCAATAGGGACTTTCCATTGACGTCAATGGGTGGAGTATT
TACGGTAAACTGCCCACTTGGCAGTACATCAAGTGTATCATATGCCAAGTACGCCCCCTATTGACGTCAA
TGACGGTAAATGGCCCGCCTGGCATTATGCCCAGTACATGACCTTATGGGACTTTCCTACTTGGCAGTAC
ATCTACGTATTAGTCATCGCTATTACCATGGTGATGCGGTTTTGGCAGTACATCAATGGGCGTGGATAGC
GGTTTGACTCACGGGGATTTCCAAGTCTCCACCCCATTGACGTCAATGGGAGTTTGTTTTGGCACCAAAA
TCAACGGGACTTTCCAAAATGTCGTAACAACTCCGCCCCATTGACGCAAATGGGCGGTAGGCGTGTACGG
TGGGAGGTCTATATAAGCAGAGCTCTCTGGCTAACTAGAGAACCCACTGCTTACTGGCTTATCGAAATTA
ATACGACTCACTATAGGGAGACCCAAGCTTGGTACCGAGCTCGGATCTAAGATGGACTACAAGGACGATG
ACGATAAGTCGGGCCCTCGCGCCGGCTTCTACCGGCAGGAGCTGAACAAGACCGTGTGGGAGGTGCCGCT
GCGGCTGCAGGGGCTGCGCCCGGTGGGCTCCGGCGCCTACGGCTCCGTCTGTTCGGCCTACGACGCCCGG
CTGCGCCAGAAGGTGGCGGTGAAGAAGCTGTCGCGCCCCTTCCAGTCGCTGATCCACGCGCGCAGAACGT
ACCGGGAGCTGCGGCTGCTCAAGCACCTGAAGCACGAGAACGTCATCGGGCTTCTGGACGTCTTCACGCC
GGCCACGTCCATCGAGGACTTCAGCGAAGTGTACTTGGTAACCACCCTGATGGGCGCCGACCTGAACAAC
ATCGTCAAGTGCCAGGCGCTGAGCGACGAGCACGTTCAATTCCTGGTTTACCAGCTGCTGCGCGGGCTGA
AGTACATCCACTCGGCCGGGATCATCCACCGGGACCTGAAGCCCAGCAACGTGGCTGTGAACGAGGACTG
TGAGCTCAGGATCCTGGATTTCGGGCTGGCGCGCCAGGCGGACGAGGAGATGACCGGCTATGTGGCCACG
CGCTGGTACCGGGCACCTGAGATCATGCTCAACTGGTTGCATTACAACCAAACAGTGGATATCTGGTCCG
TAGGCTGCATCATGGCTGAGCTGCTCCAGGGCAAGGCCCTCTTCCCGGGAAGCGACTACATTGACCAGCT
GAAGCGCATCATGGAAGTGGTGGGCACACCCAGCCCTGAGGTTCTGGCAAAAATCTCCTCGGAACACGCC
CGGACATATATCCAGTCCCTGCCCCCCATGCCCCAGAAGGACCTGAGCAGCATCTTCCGTGGAGCCAACC
CCCTGGCCATAGACCTCCTTGGAAGGATGCTGGTGCTGGACAGTGACCAGAGGGTCAGTGCAGCTGAGGC
ACTGGCCCACGCCTACTTCAGCCAGTACCACGACCCCGAGGATGAGCCAGAGGCCGAGCCATATGATGAG
AGCGTTGAGGCCAAGGAGCGCACGCTGGAGGAGTGGAAGGAGCTCACTTACCAGGAAGTCCTTAGCTTCA
AGCCCCCAGAGCCACCGAAGCCACCTGGCAGCCTGGAGATTGAGCAGTGAGGTGCTGCCCAGCAGCCCCT
GAGAGCCTGTGGAGGGGCTTGGGCCTGCACCCTTCCACAGCTGGCCTGGTTTCCTCGAGCATGCATCTAG
AGGGCCCTATTCTATAGTGTCACCTAAATGCTAGAGCTCGCTGATCAGCCTCGACTGTGCCTTCTAGTTG
CCAGCCATCTGTTGTTTGCCCCTCCCCCGTGCCTTCCTTGACCCTGGAAGGTGCCACTCCCACTGTCCTT
TCCTAATAAAATGAGGAAATTGCATCGCATTGTCTGAGTAGGTGTCATTCTATTCTGGGGGGTGGGGTGG
GGCAGGACAGCAAGGGGGAGGATTGGGAAGACAATAGCAGGCATGCTGGGGATGCGGTGGGCTCTATGGC
TTCTGAGGCGGAAAGAACCAGCTGGGGCTCTAGGGGGTATCCCC
[124 nt withheld, positions 2215-2338]
C
[91 nt withheld, positions 2340-2430]
A
[49 nt withheld, positions 2432-2480]
CCTTTGACGTTGGAGTCCACGTTCTTT
[37 nt withheld, positions 2508-2544]
ACCCTATCTCGGTCTATTCTTTTGATTTATAAGGGATTTTGCCGATTTCGGCCTATTGGTTAAAAAATGA
GCTGATTTAACAAAAATTTAACGCGAATTAATTCTGTGGAATGTGTGTCAGTTAGGGTGTGGAAAGTCCC
CAGGCTCCCCAGCAGGCAGAAGTATGCAAAGCATGCATCTCAATTAGTCAGCAACCAGGTGTGGAAAGTC
CCCAGGCTCCCCAGCAGGCAGAAGTATGCAAAGCATGCATCTCAATTAGTCAGCAACCATAGTCCCGCCC
CTAACTCCGCCCATCCCGCCCCTAACTCCGCCCAGTTCCGCCCATTCTCCGCCCCATGGCTGACTAATTT
TTTTTATTTATGCAGAGGCCGAGGCCGCCTCTGCCTCTGAGCTATTCCAGAAGTAGTGAGGAGGCTTTTT
TGGAGGCCTAGGCTTTTGCAAAAAGCTCCCGGGAGCTTGTATATCCATTTTCGGATCTGATCAAGAGACA
GGATGAGGATCGTTTCGCATGATTGAACAAGATGGATTGCACGCAGGTTCTCCGGCCGCTTGGGTGGAGA
GGCTATTCGGCTATGACTGGGCACAACAGACAATCGGCTGCTCTGATGCCGCCGTGTTCCGGCTGTCAGC
GCAGGGGCGCCCGGTTCTTTTTGTCAAGACCGACCTGTCCGGTGCCCTGAATGAACTGCAGGACGAGGCA
GCGCGGCTATCGTGGCTGGCCACGACGGGCGTTCCTTGCGCAGCTGTGCTCGACGTTGTCACTGAAGCGG
GAAGGGACTGGCTGCTATTGGGCGAAGTGCCGGGGCAGGATCTCCTGTCATCTCACCTTGCTCCTGCCGA
GAAAGTATCCATCATGGCTGATGCAATGCGGCGGCTGCATACGCTTGATCCGGCTACCTGCCCATTCGAC
CACCAAGCGAAACATCGCATCGAGCGAGCACGTACTCGGATGGAAGCCGGTCTTGTCGATCAGGATGATC
TGGACGAAGAGCATCAGGGGCTCGCGCCAGCCGAACTGTTCGCCAGGCTCAAGGCGCGCATGCCCGACGG
CGAGGATCTCGTCGTGACCCATGGCGATGCCTGCTTGCCGAATATCATGGTGGAAAATGGCCGCTTTTCT
GGATTCATCGACTGTGGCCGGCTGGGTGTGGCGGACCGCTATCAGGACATAGCGTTGGCTACCCGTGATA
TTGCTGAAGAGCTTGGCGGCGAATGGGCTGACCGCTTCCTCGTGCTTTACGGTATCGCCGCTCCCGATTC
GCAGCGCATCGCCTTCTATCGCCTTCTTGACGAGTTCTTCTGAGCGGGACTCTGGGGTTCGAAATGACCG
ACCAAGCGACGCCCAACCTGCCATCACGAGATTTCGATTCCACCGCCGCCTTCTATGAAAGGTTGGGCTT
CGGAATCGTTTTCCGGGACGCCGGCTGGATGATCCTCCAGCGCGGGGATCTCATGCTGGAGTTCTTCGCC
CACCCCAACTTGTTTATTGCAGCTTATAATGGTTACAAATAAAGCAATAGCATCACAAATTTCACAAATA
AAGCATTTTTTTCACTGCATTCTAGTTGTGGTTTGTCCAAACTCATCAATGTATCTTATCATGTCTGTAT
ACCGTCGACCTCTAGCTAGAGCTTGGCGTAATCATGGTCATAGCTGTTTCCTGTGTGAAATTGTTATCCG
CTCACAATTCCACACAACATACGAGCCGGAAGCATAAAGTGTAAAGCCTGGGGTGCCTAATGAGTGAGCT
AACTCACATTAATTGCGTTGCGCTCACTGCCCGCTTTCCAGTCGGGAAACCTGTCGTGCCAGCTGCATTA
ATGAATCGGCCAACGCGCGGGGAGAGGCGGTTTGCGTATTGGGCGCTCTTCCGCTTCCTCGCTCACTGAC
TCGCTGCGCTCGGTCGTTCGGCTGCGGCGAGCGGTATCAGCTCACTCAAAGGCGGTAATACGGTTATCCA
CAGAATCAGGGGATAACGCAGGAAAGAACATGTGAGCAAAAGGCCAGCAAAAGGCCAGGAACCGTAAAAA
GGCCGCGTTGCTGGCGTTTTTCCATAGGCTCCGCCCCCCTGACGAGCATCACAAAAATCGACGCTCAAGT
CAGAGGTGGCGAAACCCGACAGGACTATAAAGATACCAGGCGTTTCCCCCTGGAAGCTCCCTCGTGCGCT
CTCCTGTTCCGACCCTGCCGCTTACCGGATACCTGTCCGCCTTTCTCCCTTCGGGAAGCGTGGCGCTTTC
TCATAGCTCACGCTGTAGGTATCTCAGTTCGGTGTAGGTCGTTCGCTCCAAGCTGGGCTGTGTGCACGAA
CCCCCCGTTCAGCCCGACCGCTGCGCCTTATCCGGTAACTATCGTCTTGAGTCCAACCCGGTAAGACACG
ACTTATCGCCACTGGCAGCAGCCACTGGTAACAGGATTAGCAGAGCGAGGTATGTAGGCGGTGCTACAGA
GTTCTTGAAGTGGTGGCCTAACTACGGCTACACTAGAAGAACAGTATTTGGTATCTGCGCTCTGCTGAAG
CCAGTTACCTTCGGAAAAAGAGTTGGTAGCTCTTGATCCGGCAAACAAACCACCGCTGGTAGCGGTGGTT
TTTTTGTTTGCAAGCAGCAGATTACGCGCAGAAAAAAAGGATCTCAAGAAGATCCTTTGATCTTTTCTAC
GGGGTCTGACGCTCAGTGGAACGAAAACTCACGTTAAGGGATTTTGGTCATGAGATTATCAAAAAGGATC
TTCACCTAGATCCTTTTAAATTAAAAATGAAGTTTTAAATCAATCTAAAGTATATATGAGTAAACTTGGT
CTGACAGTTACCAATGCTTAATCAGTGAGGCACCTATCTCAGCGATCTGTCTATTTCGTTCATCCATAGT
TGCCTGACTCCCCGTCGTGTAGATAACTACGATACGGGAGGGCTTACCATCTGGCCCCAGTGCTGCAATG
ATACCGCGAGACCCACGCTCACCGGCTCCAGATTTATCAGCAATAAACCAGCCAGCCGGAAGGGCCGAGC
GCAGAAGTGGTCCTGCAACTTTATCCGCCTCCATCCAGTCTATTAATTGTTGCCGGGAAGCTAGAGTAAG
TAGTTCGCCAGTTAATAGTTTGCGCAACGTTGTTGCCATTGCTACAGGCATCGTGGTGTCACGCTCGTCG
TTTGGTATGGCTTCATTCAGCTCCGGTTCCCAACGATCAAGGCGAGTTACATGATCCCCCATGTTGTGCA
AAAAAGCGGTTAGCTCCTTCGGTCCTCCGATCGTTGTCAGAAGTAAGTTGGCCGCAGTGTTATCACTCAT
GGTTATGGCAGCACTGCATAATTCTCTTACTGTCATGCCATCCGTAAGATGCTTTTCTGTGACTGGTGAG
TACTCAACCAAGTCATTCTGAGAATAGTGTATGCGGCGACCGAGTTGCTCTTGCCCGGCGTCAATACGGG
ATAATACCGCGCCACATAGCAGAACTTTAAAAGTGCTCATCATTGGAAAACGTTCTTCGGGGCGAAAACT
CTCAAGGATCTTACCGCTGTTGAGATCCAGTTCGATGTAACCCACTCGTGCACCCAACTGATCTTCAGCA
TCTTTTACTTTCACCAGCGTTTCTGGGTGAGCAAAAACAGGAAGGCAAAATGCCGCAAAAAAGGGAATAA
GGGCGACACGGAAATGTTGAATACTCATACTCTTCCTTTTTCAATATTATTGAAGCATTTATCAGGGTTA
TTGTCTCATGAGCGGATACATATTTGAATGTATTTAGAAAAATAAACAAATAGGGGTTCCGCGCACATTT
CCCCGAAAAGTGCCACCTGACGTCGACGGATCGGGAGATCTCCCGATCCCCTATGGTGCACTCTCAGTAC
AATCTGCTCTGATGCCGCATAGTTAAGCCAGTATCTGCTCCCTGCTTGTGTGTTGGAGGTCGCTGAGTAG
TGCGCGAGCAAAATTTAAGCTACAACAAGGCAAGGCTTGACCGACAATTGCATGAAGAATCTGCTTAGGG
TTAGGCGTTTTGCGCTGCTTCGCGATGTACGGGCCAGATATACGCGTT
Features (pLannotate 1.2.2; 22 found; start..end, strand, type, name):
      1..380     +  enhancer       CMV enhancer: human cytomegalovirus immediate early enhancer
    381..584     +  promoter       CMV promoter: human cytomegalovirus (CMV) immediate early promoter
    580..613     +  LTR            5' LTR (truncated) (fragment): truncated 5' long terminal repeat (LTR) from HIV-1
    629..647     +  promoter       T7 promoter: promoter for bacteriophage T7 RNA polymerase
    682..698     +  CDS            5xFLAG (fragment): five tandem FLAG® epitope tags
    709..1797    +  CDS            MAPK11: MK11_HUMAN - Also known as PRKM11, SAPK2, SAPK2B. Experimental evidence at protein level: Swiss-Prot protein existence level 1. Serine/threonine kinase which acts as an essential component of the MAP kinase signal transduction pathway. MAPK11 is one of the four p38 MAPKs which play an important role in the cascades of cellular responses evoked by extracellular stimuli such as proinflammatory cytokines or physical stress leading to direct activation of transcription factors. Accordingly, p38 MAPKs phosphorylate a broad range of proteins and it has been estimated that they may have approximately
   1901..1919    -  promoter       SP6 promoter: promoter for bacteriophage SP6 RNA polymerase
   1945..2169    +  polyA_signal   bGH poly(A) signal: bovine growth hormone polyadenylation signal
   2173..2194    +  promoter       SV40 promoter (fragment): SV40 enhancer and early promoter
   2215..2643    +  rep_origin     f1 ori (sequence partly withheld): f1 bacteriophage origin of replication; arrow indicates direction of (+) strand synthesis
   2657..2986    +  promoter       SV40 promoter: SV40 enhancer and early promoter
   3053..3844    +  CDS            neo: KKA2_KLEPN - Also known as kan, nptII. Experimental evidence at protein level: Swiss-Prot protein existence level 1. Resistance to kanamycin, neomycin, paromomycin, ribostamycin, butirosin and gentamicin B. From Klebsiella pneumoniae.
   3868..4026    +  CDS            ble (fragment): BLE_KLEPN - Experimental evidence at protein level: Swiss-Prot protein existence level 1. Binding protein with a strong affinity to the bleomycin family of antibiotics. Binds to CL990; an antimitotic-antibiotic compound. From Klebsiella pneumoniae.
   4021..4142    +  polyA_signal   SV40 poly(A) signal: SV40 polyadenylation signal
   4215..4231    -  protein_bind   lac operator: The lac repressor binds to the lac operator to inhibit transcription in E. coli. This inhibition can be relieved by adding lactose or isopropyl-β-D-thiogalactopyranoside (IPTG). lac repressor encoded by lacI
   4239..4269    -  promoter       lac promoter: promoter for the E. coli lac operon
   4284..4305    -  protein_bind   CAP binding site: CAP binding activates transcription in the presence of cAMP. E. coli catabolite activator protein
   4318..4410    -  CDS            lacI (fragment): lac repressor; lacI; The lac repressor binds to the lac operator to inhibit transcription in E. coli. This inhibition can be relieved by adding lactose or isopropyl-β-D-thiogalactopyranoside (IPTG).
   4593..5181    -  rep_origin     ori: high-copy-number ColE1/pMB1/pBR322/pUC origin of replication
   5352..6212    -  CDS            AmpR: β-lactamase; bla; confers resistance to ampicillin, carbenicillin, and related antibiotics
   6213..6317    -  promoter       AmpR promoter: bla
   6376..6428    -  misc_feature   bom (fragment): basis of mobility region from pBR322
