[The description below was written by a language model from this plasmid's Addgene catalogue record and pLannotate feature annotations shown in this document.]
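Description:
pCDNA3 Flag p38 beta2 is a mammalian expression plasmid built on the Invitrogen pcDNA3 backbone that carries the human MAPK11 cDNA, encoding the p38 beta2 isoform of the p38 MAP kinase family, with an N-terminal Flag epitope tag. The insert was placed between the HindIII and XhoI sites of the polylinker, both of which remain intact. In the sequenced record of about 6.6 kb, the short Flag-coding segment sits just upstream of the kinase open reading frame. The annotation software labels this segment as a fragment of a multimeric FLAG tag, but the catalogue describes it simply as a Flag tag. Transcription is driven by the human cytomegalovirus immediate-early enhancer and promoter and terminated by the bovine growth hormone polyadenylation signal. T7 and SP6 phage promoters flank the insert, serving as sequencing primer sites and allowing in vitro transcription. The depositor notes two amino-acid differences from the reference sequence, Q22L and M198L, and states that the protein still functions normally.

The plasmid is propagated in E. coli through a high-copy ColE1/pUC-type origin with ampicillin selection from the beta-lactamase gene, and an f1 origin allows single-stranded DNA production. A separate cassette places the neomycin phosphotransferase gene under the SV40 enhancer/early promoter, followed by an SV40 polyadenylation signal, so stably transfected mammalian cells can be selected with G418. Small annotated fragments, such as an HIV-1 LTR piece, ble, lacI and bom, are probably backbone remnants or chance matches rather than functional parts. The associated study examined selective activation of p38 isoforms by the upstream kinases MKK3 and MKK6. This fits use of the construct for transient or stable expression of epitope-tagged p38 beta2, which can then be detected or immunoprecipitated through the Flag tag in signalling and kinase assays.
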