Addgene plasmid #20355: pCDNA3 Flag p38 beta2
Depositing lab: Roger Davis. Depositing organization: University of Massachusetts, Worcester. Publication: Selective activation of p38 mitogen-activated protein (MAP) kinase isoforms by the MAP kinase kinases MKK3 and MKK6. Enslen H, Raingeaud J, Davis RJ. J Biol Chem. 1998 Jan 16. 273(3):1741-8. 10.1074/jbc.273.3.1741 PubMed 9430721.
Backbone
  Vector backbone: pcDNA3
  Backbone manufacturer: Invitrogen
  Backbone size w/o insert (bp): 5500
  Vector type: Mammalian Expression
Growth in bacteria
  Bacterial resistance: Ampicillin, 100 μg/mL
  Growth temperature: 37°C
  Growth strain: DH5alpha
  Copy number: High Copy
Gene/Insert
  Gene/Insert name: pDCNA3 Flag p38 beta2 (alt name: MapK11)
  Species: H. sapiens (human)
  Insert size (bp): 1212
  GenBank ID: AF031135
  Entrez Gene: MAPK11 (a.k.a. P38B, P38BETA2, PRKM11, SAPK2, SAPK2B, p38-2, p38Beta)
  Tag / fusion protein: Flag (N terminal on insert)
  Cloning method: Restriction Enzyme; 5′ cloning site Hind III (not destroyed); 3′ cloning site Xho 1 (not destroyed)
  Sequencing primers: 5′ T7; 3′ SP6
Terms and licenses: Academic/Nonprofit Terms; Industry Terms: Not Available to Industry
Depositor comments: There are two additional mutations in the sequence - Q22L and M198L. These mutations are correct and the sequence still functions normally.
How to cite: pCDNA3 Flag p38 beta2 was a gift from Roger Davis (Addgene plasmid # 20355 ; http://n2t.net/addgene:20355 ; RRID:Addgene_20355)
