>Addgene plasmid #20355 | pCDNA3 Flag p38 beta2 | depositor partial sequence | sequence record 9583 | Author sequence
AAGCTTGGTACCGAGCTCGGATCTAAGATGGACTACAAGGACGATGACGATAAGTCGGGCCCTCGCGCCG
GCTTCTACCGGCAGGAGCTGAACAAGACCGTGTGGGAGGTGCCGCTGCGGCTGCAGGGGCTGCGCCCGGT
GGGCTCCGGCGCCTACGGCTCCGTCTGTTCGGCCTACGACGCCCGGCTGCGCCAGAAGGTGGCGGTGAAG
AAGCTGTCGCGCCCCTTCCAGTCGCTGATCCACGCGCGCAGAACGTACCGGGAGCTGCGGCTGCTCAAGC
ACCTGAAGCACGAGAACGTCATCGGGCTTCTGGACGTCTTCACGCCGGCCACGTCCATCGAGGACTTCAG
CGAAGTGTACTTGGTAACCACCCTGATGGGCGCCGACCTGAACAACATCGTCAAGTGCCAGGCGCTGAGC
GACGAGCACGTTCAATTCCTGGTTTACCAGCTGCTGCGCGGGCTGAAGTACATCCACTCGGCCGGGATCA
TCCACCGGGACCTGAAGCCCAGCAACGTGGCTGTGAACGAGGACTGTGAGCTCAGGATCCTGGATTTCGG
GCTGGCGCGCCAGGCGGACGAGGAGATGACCGGCTATGTGGCCACGCGCTGGTACCGGGCACCTGAGATC
ATGCTCAACTGGTTGCATTACAACCAAACAGTGGATATCTGGTCCGTAGGCTGCATCATGGCTGAGCTGC
TCCAGGGCAAGGCCCTCTTCCCGGGAAGCGACTACATTGACCAGCTGAAGCGCATCATGGAAGTGGTGGG
CACACCCAGCCCTGAGGTTCTGGCAAAAATCTCCTCGGAACACGCCCGGACATATATCCAGTCCCTGCCC
CCCATGCCCCAGAAGGACCTGAGCAGCATCTTCCGTGGAGCCAACCCCCTGGCCATAGACCTCCTTGGAA
GGATGCTGGTGCTGGACAGTGACCAGAGGGTCAGTGCAGCTGAGGCACTGGCCCACGCCTACTTCAGCCA
GTACCACGACCCCGAGGATGAGCCAGAGGCCGAGCCATATGATGAGAGCGTTGAGGCCAAGGAGCGCACG
CTGGAGGAGTGGAAGGAGCTCACTTACCAGGAAGTCCTTAGCTTCAAGCCCCCAGAGCCACCGAAGCCAC
CTGGCAGCCTGGAGATTGAGCAGTGAGGTGCTGCCCAGCAGCCCCTGAGAGCCTGTGGAGGGGCTTGGGC
CTGCACCCTTCCACAGCTGGCCTGGTTTCCTCGAG
