>Addgene plasmid #20355 | pCDNA3 Flag p38 beta2 | addgene partial sequence | sequence record 26671 | 20355 with CMV-F
AGCTCTCTGGCTAACTAGAGAACCCACTGCTTACTGGCTTATCGAAATTAATACGACTCACTATAGGGAG
ACCCAAGCTTGGTACCGAGCTCGGATCTAAGATGGACTACAAGGACGATGACGATAAGTCGGGCCCTCGC
GCCGGCTTCTACCGGCAGGAGCTGAACAAGACCGTGTGGGAGGTGCCGCTGCGGCTGCAGGGGCTGCGCC
CGGTGGGCTCCGGCGCCTACGGCTCCGTCTGTTCGGCCTACGACGCCCGGCTGCGCCAGAAGGTGGCGGT
GAAGAAGCTGTCGCGCCCCTTCCAGTCGCTGATCCACGCGCGCAGAACGTACCGGGAGCTGCGGCTGCTC
AAGCACCTGAAGCACGAGAACGTCATCGGGCTTCTGGACGTCTTCACGCCGGCCACGTCCATCGAGGACT
TCAGCGAAGTGTACTTGGTAACCACCCTGATGGGCGCCGACCTGAACAACATCGTCAAGTGCCAGGCGCT
GAGCGACGAGCACGTTCAATTCCTGGTTTACCAGCTGCTGCGCGGGCTGAAGTACATCCACTCGGCCGGG
ATCATCCACCGGGACCTGAAGCCCAGCAACGTGGCTGTGAACGAGGACTGTGAGCTCAGGATCCTGGATT
TCGGGCTGGCGCGCCAGGCGGACGAGGAGATGACCGGCTATGTGGCCACGCGCTGGTACCGGGCACCTGA
GANCATGCTCAACTGGTTGCATTACAACCNAACAGTGGNNATCTGGTCCGTNNNTGCATCATGGNTGANC
TGCTCCNNGNAAGGCCCTCTTNCCNGNANCGACTACN
